>Addgene plasmid #31444 | FR_DsRed2 | depositor full sequence | sequence record 14395 | Author sequence
GACGGATCGGGAGATCTCCCGATCCCCTATGGTGCACTCTCAGTACAATCTGCTCTGATGCCGCATAGTT
AAGCCAGTATCTGCTCCCTGCTTGTGTGTTGGAGGTCGCTGAGTAGTGCGCGAGCAAAATTTAAGCTACA
ACAAGGCAAGGCTTGACCGACAATTGCATGAAGAATCTGCTTAGGGTTAGGCGTTTTGCGCTGCTTCGCG
ATGTACGGGCCAGATATACGCGTTGACATTGATTATTGACTAGTTATTAATAGTAATCAATTACGGGGTC
ATTAGTTCATAGCCCATATATGGAGTTCCGCGTTACATAACTTACGGTAAATGGCCCGCCTGGCTGACCG
CCCAACGACCCCCGCCCATTGACGTCAATAATGACGTATGTTCCCATAGTAACGCCAATAGGGACTTTCC
ATTGACGTCAATGGGTGGAGTATTTACGGTAAACTGCCCACTTGGCAGTACATCAAGTGTATCATATGCC
AAGTACGCCCCCTATTGACGTCAATGACGGTAAATGGCCCGCCTGGCATTATGCCCAGTACATGACCTTA
TGGGACTTTCCTACTTGGCAGTACATCTACGTATTAGTCATCGCTATTACCATGGTGATGCGGTTTTGGC
AGTACATCAATGGGCGTGGATAGCGGTTTGACTCACGGGGATTTCCAAGTCTCCACCCCATTGACGTCAA
TGGGAGTTTGTTTTGGCACCAAAATCAACGGGACTTTCCAAAATGTCGTAACAACTCCGCCCCATTGACG
CAAATGGGCGGTAGGCGTGTACGGTGGGAGGTCTATATAAGCAGAGCTCTCCCTATCAGTGATAGAGATC
TCCCTATCAGTGATAGAGATCGTCGACGAGCTCGTTTAGTGAACCGTCAGATCGCCTGGAGACGCCATCC
ACGCTGTTTTGACCTCCATAGAAGACACCGGGACCGATCCAGCCTCCGGACTCTAGCGTTTAAACTTAAG
CTTGGTACCGAGCTCGGATCCCCGGGTACCGGTCGCCACCATGGCCTCCTCCGAGAACGTCATCACCGAG
TTCATGCGCTTCAAGGTGCGCATGGAGGGCACCGTGAACGGCCACGAGTTCGAGATCGAGGGCGAGGGCG
AGGGCCGCCCCTACGAGGGCCACAACACCGTGAAGCTGAAGGTGACCAAGGGCGGCCCCCTGCCCTTCGC
CTGGGACATCCTGTCCCCCCAGTTCCAGTACGGCTCCAAGGTGTACGTGAAGCACCCCGCCGACATCCCC
GACTACAAGAAGCTGTCCTTCCCCGAGGGCTTCAAGTGGGAGCGCGTGATGAACTTCGAGGACGGCGGCG
TGGCGACCGTGACCCAGGACTCCTCCCTGCAGGACGGCTGCTTCATCTACAAGGTGAAGTTCATCGGCGT
GAACTTCCCCTCCGACGGCCCCGTGATGCAGAAGAAGACCATGGGCTGGGAGGCCTCCACCGAGCGCCTG
TACCCCCGCGACGGCGTGCTGAAGGGCGAGACCCACAAGGCCCTGAAGCTGAAGGACGGCGGCCACTACC
TGGTGGAGTTCAAGTCCATCTACATGGCCAAGAAGCCCGTGCAGCTGCCCGGCTACTACTACGTGGACGC
CAAGCTGGACATCACCTCCCACAACGAGGACTACACCATCGTGGAGCAGTACGAGCGCACCGAGGGCCGC
CACCACCTGTTCCTGTAGCGGCCGCTCGAGTCTAGAGGGCCCGTTTAAACCCGCTGATCAGCCTCGACTG
TGCCTTCTAGTTGCCAGCCATCTGTTGTTTGCCCCTCCCCCGTGCCTTCCTTGACCCTGGAAGGTGCCAC
TCCCACTGTCCTTTCCTAATAAAATGAGGAAATTGCATCGCATTGTCTGAGTAGGTGTCATTCTATTCTG
GGGGGTGGGGTGGGGCAGGACAGCAAGGGGGAGGATTGGGAAGACAATAGCAGGCATGCTGGGGATGCGG
TGGGCTCTATGGCTTCTGAGGCGGAAAGAACCAGCTGGGGCTCTAGGGGGTATCCCC
[124 nt withheld, positions 2018-2141]
C
[91 nt withheld, positions 2143-2233]
AGGGTGATGGTTCACGTACCTAGAAGTTCCTATTCCGAAGTTCCTATTCTCTAGAAAGTATAGGAACTTC
CTTGGCCAAAAAGCCTGAACTCACCGCGACGTCTGTCGAGAAGTTTCTGATCGAAAAGTTCGACAGCGTC
TCCGACCTGATGCAGCTCTCGGAGGGCGAAGAATCTCGTGCTTTCAGCTTCGATGTAGGAGGGCGTGGAT
ATGTCCTGCGGGTAAATAGCTGCGCCGATGGTTTCTACAAAGATCGTTATGTTTATCGGCACTTTGCATC
GGCCGCGCTCCCGATTCCGGAAGTGCTTGACATTGGGGAATTCAGCGAGAGCCTGACCTATTGCATCTCC
CGCCGTGCACAGGGTGTCACGTTGCAAGACCTGCCTGAAACCGAACTGCCCGCTGTTCTGCAGCCGGTCG
CGGAGGCCATGGATGCGATCGCTGCGGCCGATCTTAGCCAGACGAGCGGGTTCGGCCCATTCGGACCGCA
AGGAATCGGTCAATACACTACATGGCGTGATTTCATATGCGCGATTGCTGATCCCCATGTGTATCACTGG
CAAACTGTGATGGACGACACCGTCAGTGCGTCCGTCGCGCAGGCTCTCGATGAGCTGATGCTTTGGGCCG
AGGACTGCCCCGAAGTCCGGCACCTCGTGCACGCGGATTTCGGCTCCAACAATGTCCTGACGGACAATGG
CCGCATAACAGCGGTCATTGACTGGAGCGAGGCGATGTTCGGGGATTCCCAATACGAGGTCGCCAACATC
TTCTTCTGGAGGCCGTGGTTGGCTTGTATGGAGCAGCAGACGCGCTACTTCGAGCGGAGGCATCCGGAGC
TTGCAGGATCGCCGCGGCTCCGGGCGTATATGCTCCGCATTGGTCTTGACCAACTCTATCAGAGCTTGGT
TGACGGCAATTTCGATGATGCAGCTTGGGCGCAGGGTCGATGCGACGCAATCGTCCGATCCGGAGCCGGG
ACTGTCGGGCGTACACAAATCGCCCGCAGAAGCGCGGCCGTCTGGACCGATGGCTGTGTAGAAGTACTCG
CCGATAGTGGAAACCGACGCCCCAGCACTCGTCCGAGGGCAAAGGAATAGCACGTACTACGAGATTTCGA
TTCCACCGCCGCCTTCTATGAAAGGTTGGGCTTCGGAATCGTTTTCCGGGACGCCGGCTGGATGATCCTC
CAGCGCGGGGATCTCATGCTGGAGTTCTTCGCCCACCCCAACTTGTTTATTGCAGCTTATAATGGTTACA
AATAAAGCAATAGCATCACAAATTTCACAAATAAAGCATTTTTTTCACTGCATTCTAGTTGTGGTTTGTC
CAAACTCATCAATGTATCTTATCATGTCTGTATACCGTCGACCTCTAGCTAGAGCTTGGCGTAATCATGG
TCATAGCTGTTTCCTGTGTGAAATTGTTATCCGCTCACAATTCCACACAACATACGAGCCGGAAGCATAA
AGTGTAAAGCCTGGGGTGCCTAATGAGTGAGCTAACTCACATTAATTGCGTTGCGCTCACTGCCCGCTTT
CCAGTCGGGAAACCTGTCGTGCCAGCTGCATTAATGAATCGGCCAACGCGCGGGGAGAGGCGGTTTGCGT
ATTGGGCGCTCTTCCGCTTCCTCGCTCACTGACTCGCTGCGCTCGGTCGTTCGGCTGCGGCGAGCGGTAT
CAGCTCACTCAAAGGCGGTAATACGGTTATCCACAGAATCAGGGGATAACGCAGGAAAGAACATGTGAGC
AAAAGGCCAGCAAAAGGCCAGGAACCGTAAAAAGGCCGCGTTGCTGGCGTTTTTCCATAGGCTCCGCCCC
CCTGACGAGCATCACAAAAATCGACGCTCAAGTCAGAGGTGGCGAAACCCGACAGGACTATAAAGATACC
AGGCGTTTCCCCCTGGAAGCTCCCTCGTGCGCTCTCCTGTTCCGACCCTGCCGCTTACCGGATACCTGTC
CGCCTTTCTCCCTTCGGGAAGCGTGGCGCTTTCTCATAGCTCACGCTGTAGGTATCTCAGTTCGGTGTAG
GTCGTTCGCTCCAAGCTGGGCTGTGTGCACGAACCCCCCGTTCAGCCCGACCGCTGCGCCTTATCCGGTA
ACTATCGTCTTGAGTCCAACCCGGTAAGACACGACTTATCGCCACTGGCAGCAGCCACTGGTAACAGGAT
TAGCAGAGCGAGGTATGTAGGCGGTGCTACAGAGTTCTTGAAGTGGTGGCCTAACTACGGCTACACTAGA
AGAACAGTATTTGGTATCTGCGCTCTGCTGAAGCCAGTTACCTTCGGAAAAAGAGTTGGTAGCTCTTGAT
CCGGCAAACAAACCACCGCTGGTAGCGGTGGTTTTTTTGTTTGCAAGCAGCAGATTACGCGCAGAAAAAA
AGGATCTCAAGAAGATCCTTTGATCTTTTCTACGGGGTCTGACGCTCAGTGGAACGAAAACTCACGTTAA
GGGATTTTGGTCATGAGATTATCAAAAAGGATCTTCACCTAGATCCTTTTAAATTAAAAATGAAGTTTTA
AATCAATCTAAAGTATATATGAGTAAACTTGGTCTGACAGTTACCAATGCTTAATCAGTGAGGCACCTAT
CTCAGCGATCTGTCTATTTCGTTCATCCATAGTTGCCTGACTCCCCGTCGTGTAGATAACTACGATACGG
GAGGGCTTACCATCTGGCCCCAGTGCTGCAATGATACCGCGAGACCCACGCTCACCGGCTCCAGATTTAT
CAGCAATAAACCAGCCAGCCGGAAGGGCCGAGCGCAGAAGTGGTCCTGCAACTTTATCCGCCTCCATCCA
GTCTATTAATTGTTGCCGGGAAGCTAGAGTAAGTAGTTCGCCAGTTAATAGTTTGCGCAACGTTGTTGCC
ATTGCTACAGGCATCGTGGTGTCACGCTCGTCGTTTGGTATGGCTTCATTCAGCTCCGGTTCCCAACGAT
CAAGGCGAGTTACATGATCCCCCATGTTGTGCAAAAAAGCGGTTAGCTCCTTCGGTCCTCCGATCGTTGT
CAGAAGTAAGTTGGCCGCAGTGTTATCACTCATGGTTATGGCAGCACTGCATAATTCTCTTACTGTCATG
CCATCCGTAAGATGCTTTTCTGTGACTGGTGAGTACTCAACCAAGTCATTCTGAGAATAGTGTATGCGGC
GACCGAGTTGCTCTTGCCCGGCGTCAATACGGGATAATACCGCGCCACATAGCAGAACTTTAAAAGTGCT
CATCATTGGAAAACGTTCTTCGGGGCGAAAACTCTCAAGGATCTTACCGCTGTTGAGATCCAGTTCGATG
TAACCCACTCGTGCACCCAACTGATCTTCAGCATCTTTTACTTTCACCAGCGTTTCTGGGTGAGCAAAAA
CAGGAAGGCAAAATGCCGCAAAAAAGGGAATAAGGGCGACACGGAAATGTTGAATACTCATACTCTTCCT
TTTTCAATATTATTGAAGCATTTATCAGGGTTATTGTCTCATGAGCGGATACATATTTGAATGTATTTAG
AAAAATAAACAAATAGGGGTTCCGCGCACATTTCCCCGAAAAGTGCCACCTGACGTC
Features (pLannotate 1.2.2; 21 found; start..end, strand, type, name):
     28..80      -  misc_feature   bom (fragment): basis of mobility region from pBR322
    235..614     +  enhancer       CMV enhancer: human cytomegalovirus immediate early enhancer
    615..818     +  promoter       CMV promoter: human cytomegalovirus (CMV) immediate early promoter
    820..839     +  promoter       PLtetO-1 promoter (fragment): modified phage lambda PL promoter with tet operator sites (Lutz and Bujard, 1997)
    841..860     +  promoter       PLtetO-1 promoter (fragment): modified phage lambda PL promoter with tet operator sites (Lutz and Bujard, 1997)
    868..901     +  promoter       TRE3GV promoter (fragment): 3rd-generation Tet-responsive promoter that can be activated by binding of Tet-On® 3G, optimized for retroviral and lentiviral vectors
   1021..1698    +  CDS            DsRed2: improved tetrameric variant of DsRed fluorescent protein mammalian codon-optimized
   1748..1972    +  polyA_signal   bGH poly(A) signal: bovine growth hormone polyadenylation signal
   1976..1997    +  promoter       SV40 promoter (fragment): SV40 enhancer and early promoter
   2018..2251    +  rep_origin     f1 ori (fragment) (sequence partly withheld): f1 bacteriophage origin of replication; arrow indicates direction of (+) strand synthesis
   2256..2303    +  protein_bind   FRT: FLP-mediated recombination occurs in the 8-bp core sequence TCTAGAAA (Turan and Bode, 2011). FLP recombinase from the Saccharomyces cerevisiae 2μ plasmid
   2311..3333    +  CDS            HygR: aminoglycoside phosphotransferase from E. coli; aph(4)-Ia; confers resistance to hygromycin
   3343..3468    +  CDS            ble (fragment): BLE_KLEPN - Experimental evidence at protein level: Swiss-Prot protein existence level 1. Binding protein with a strong affinity to the bleomycin family of antibiotics. Binds to CL990; an antimitotic-antibiotic compound. From Klebsiella pneumoniae.
   3463..3584    +  polyA_signal   SV40 poly(A) signal: SV40 polyadenylation signal
   3657..3673    -  protein_bind   lac operator: The lac repressor binds to the lac operator to inhibit transcription in E. coli. This inhibition can be relieved by adding lactose or isopropyl-β-D-thiogalactopyranoside (IPTG). lac repressor encoded by lacI
   3681..3711    -  promoter       lac promoter: promoter for the E. coli lac operon
   3726..3747    -  protein_bind   CAP binding site: CAP binding activates transcription in the presence of cAMP. E. coli catabolite activator protein
   3760..3852    -  CDS            lacI (fragment): lac repressor; lacI; The lac repressor binds to the lac operator to inhibit transcription in E. coli. This inhibition can be relieved by adding lactose or isopropyl-β-D-thiogalactopyranoside (IPTG).
   4035..4623    -  rep_origin     ori: high-copy-number ColE1/pMB1/pBR322/pUC origin of replication
   4794..5654    -  CDS            AmpR: β-lactamase; bla; confers resistance to ampicillin, carbenicillin, and related antibiotics
   5655..5759    -  promoter       AmpR promoter: bla
