[The description below was written by a language model from this plasmid's Addgene catalogue record and pLannotate feature annotations shown in this document.]
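Description:
FR_DsRed2 is a mammalian expression and Flp/FRT integration plasmid built on the Invitrogen pcDNA5/FRT/TO backbone, carrying the red fluorescent protein DsRed2 cloned between BamHI and NotI sites that both remain intact. In bacteria it is maintained as a high-copy plasmid through a ColE1/pUC-type origin and is selected with ampicillin via the bla gene and its own promoter. Short fragments of an f1 origin, lac regulatory elements and the pBR322 bom region are also annotated as backbone remnants.

The expression cassette consists of the human CMV immediate early enhancer and promoter, followed directly by two short elements that the annotation software labels as fragments of tet-regulated promoters. These correspond to tet operator sites, which make the CMV promoter repressible by Tet repressor and inducible by tetracycline in host cells that supply the repressor. This matches the depositor's note on tetracycline inducibility. Downstream lie the mammalian codon-optimized DsRed2 coding sequence, an improved tetrameric DsRed variant, and the bovine growth hormone polyadenylation signal.

A single FRT site sits immediately upstream of a hygromycin resistance coding sequence with an SV40 poly(A) signal, and no complete promoter is annotated in front of it. In this backbone design, Flp-mediated recombination into a genomic FRT docking site places the hygromycin gene behind a resident promoter, so hygromycin resistance selects for correct site-directed integration.

According to the depositor comments and the associated publication, the plasmid is intended for Flp-mediated, single-site integration of a tetracycline-inducible reporter. It was used in building a double conditional human embryonic kidney cell line that combines FLP and PhiC31 integration systems.
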