Addgene plasmid #31444: FR_DsRed2
Depositing lab: Gerhart Ryffel. Depositing organization: Universitaetsklinikum Essen. Publication: Double conditional human embryonic kidney cell line based on FLP and PhiC31 mediated transgene integration. Waldner C, Rempel O, Schutte F, Yanik M, Solomentsew N, Ryffel GU. BMC Res Notes. 2011 Oct 18;4:420. 10.1186/1756-0500-4-420 PubMed 22008483.
Backbone
  Vector backbone: pcDNA5/FRT/TO
  Backbone manufacturer: Invitrogen
  Backbone size w/o insert (bp): 5137
  Vector type: Mammalian Expression ; Flp/FRT
  Selectable markers: Hygromycin
Growth in bacteria
  Bacterial resistance: Ampicillin, 100 μg/mL
  Growth temperature: 37°C
  Growth strain: DH5alpha
  Copy number: High Copy
Gene/Insert
  Gene/Insert name: DsRed2
  Insert size (bp): 700
  Cloning method: Restriction Enzyme; 5′ cloning site BamHI (not destroyed); 3′ cloning site NotI (not destroyed)
  Sequencing primers: 5′ na
Terms and licenses: Academic/Nonprofit Terms; Industry Terms: Not Available to Industry
Depositor comments: for Flp mediated site directed integration, tetracycline inducibility
How to cite: FR_DsRed2 was a gift from Gerhart Ryffel (Addgene plasmid # 31444 ; http://n2t.net/addgene:31444 ; RRID:Addgene_31444)
