>Addgene plasmid #31444 | FR_DsRed2 | addgene partial sequence | sequence record 37008 | DsRed1-N 5'-GTACTGGAACTGGGGGGACAG-3'
GNAGGAGGGCGCCTGGTACTTCAGCTTCACGGTGTTGTGGCCCTCGTAGGGGCGGCCCTCGCCCTCGCCC
TCGATCTCGAACTCGTGGCCGTTCACGGTGCCCTCCATGCGCACCTTGAAGCGCATGAACTCGGTGATGA
CGTTCTCGGAGGAGGCCATGGTGGCGACCGGTACCCGGGGATCCGAGCTCGGTACCAAGCTTAAGTTTAA
ACGCTAGAGTCCGGAGGCTGGATCGGTCCCGGTGTCTTCTATGGAGGTCAAAACAGCGTGGATGGCGTCT
CCAGGCGATCTGACGGTTCACTAAACGAGCTCGTCGACGATCTCTATCACTGATAGGGAGATCTCTATCA
CTGATAGGGAGAGCTCTGCTTATATAGACCTCCCACCGTACACGCCTACCGCCCATTTGCGTCAATGGGG
CGGAGTTGTTACGACATTTTGGAAAGTCCCGTTGATTTTGGTGCCAAAACAAACTCCCATTGACGTCAAT
GGGGTGGAGACTTGGAAATCCCCGTGAGTCAAACCGCTATCCACGCCCATTGATGTACTGCCAAAACCGC
ATCACCATGGTAATAGCGATGACTAATACGTAGATGTACTGCCAAGTAGGAAAGTCCCATAAGGTCATGT
ACTGGGCATAATGCCAGGCGGGCCATTTACCGTCATTGACGTCAATAGGGGGCGTACTTGGCATATGATA
CACTTGATGTACTGCCAAGTGGGCAGTTTACCGTAAATACTCCACCCATTGACGTCAATGGAAAGTCCCT
ATTGGCGTTACTATGGGAACATACGTCATTATTGACGTCAATGGGCGGGGGTCGTTGGGCGGTCAGCCAG
GCGGGCCATTTACCGTAAGTTATGTAACGCGGAACTCCATATATGGGCTATGAACTAATGACCCCGT
